Addgene plasmid #203532: iCAP-BI-28-KanR
Purpose: RepCap for AAV production
Depositing lab: Ben Deverman. Depositing organization: Broad Institute. Publication: Targeting AAV vectors to the central nervous system by engineering capsid-receptor interactions that enable crossing of the blood-brain barrier. Huang Q, Chen AT, Chan KY, Sorensen H, Barry AJ, Azari B, Zheng Q, Beddow T, Zhao B, Tobey IG, Moncada-Reid C, Eid FE, Walkey CJ, Ljungberg MC, Lagor WR, Heaney JD, Chan YA, Deverman BE. PLoS Biol. 2023 Jul 19;21(7):e3002112. doi: 10.1371/journal.pbio.3002112. eCollection 2023 Jul. PubMed 37467291.
Backbone
  Vector backbone: iCAP-KanR
  Vector type: Mammalian Expression, AAV
Growth in bacteria
  Bacterial resistance: Kanamycin, 50 μg/mL
  Growth temperature: 37°C
  Growth strain: NEB Stable
  Copy number: High Copy
Gene/Insert
  Gene/Insert name: AAV-BI28 Cap
  Species: Synthetic
  Cloning method: Unknown
Terms and licenses: Academic/Nonprofit Terms; Industry Terms: Not Available to Industry
How to cite: iCAP-BI-28-KanR was a gift from Ben Deverman (Addgene plasmid # 203532 ; http://n2t.net/addgene:203532 ; RRID:Addgene_203532)
