[The description below was written by a language model from this plasmid's Addgene catalogue record and pLannotate feature annotations shown in this document.]
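Description:
iCAP-BI-28-KanR is a 9.3 kb Rep/Cap packaging plasmid used to produce recombinant AAV in mammalian producer cells. It is built on the iCAP-KanR backbone and catalogued as a mammalian expression/AAV vector. It supplies the AAV replication and capsid functions in trans. No inverted terminal repeats are annotated, which is as expected for a helper plasmid that is not itself packaged. The bacterial portion derives from a pBluescript-type vector. It has a high-copy ColE1/pUC origin, an f1 origin, remnants of the lac promoter/operator and lacZα region, and flanking T7, T3 and SP6 phage promoters. Selection is by a kanamycin resistance gene (aph(3')-Ia) driven by the bla promoter.

The payload begins with a full-length AAV2 Rep78 open reading frame. This is followed by a tetracycline-family transactivator coding sequence, which the annotation matches to an rtTA3 fragment with VP16-derived minimal activation domains, and then a bGH polyadenylation signal. Downstream is a series of eight tet operator repeats annotated as fragments of a Tet-responsive promoter. These sit directly ahead of a partial Rep52-matching segment, probably the 3' rep sequence that normally precedes cap, and the roughly 2.2 kb VP1 capsid reading frame. The arrangement suggests that capsid expression is driven by the co-encoded transactivator acting on the tet operators, although the record does not state whether this depends on doxycycline. The capsid insert is AAV-BI28 Cap, a synthetic engineered variant. The annotation tool labels it by similarity to AAV2 VP1, and the record does not name the parental serotype. The associated study concerns engineering capsid–receptor interactions to carry AAV vectors across the blood–brain barrier into the central nervous system, so the plasmid is presumably used to package ITR-flanked genomes into BI28 capsids for that purpose.
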