Features (pLannotate 1.2.2; 29 found; start..end, strand, type, name):
     68..1930    +  CDS            Rep78: REP78_AAV2S - Experimental evidence at protein level: Swiss-Prot protein existence level 1. Plays an essential role in the initiation of viral DNA synthesis. Binds specifically to an inverted terminal repeat element (ITR) on the 3' and 5' ends of the viral DNA, where it cleaves a site specifically to generate a priming site for initiation of the synthesis of a complementary strand. Plays also a role as transcriptional regulator, DNA helicase and as key factors in site-specific integration of the viral genome. Regulates host PKA activity by interacting with host PRKX as a mechanism of interferi
   1971..2647    +  CDS            rtTA3 (fragment): reverse tetracycline transactivator 3 activates expression from Tet-responsive promoters in the presence of doxycycline
   2577..2687    +  CDS            VP48: 3 tandem repeats of the minimal activation domain of herpes simplex virus VP16 (Cheng et al., 2013)
   2726..2744    -  promoter       SP6 promoter: promoter for bacteriophage SP6 RNA polymerase
   2770..2994    +  polyA_signal   bGH poly(A) signal: bovine growth hormone polyadenylation signal
   2998..3019    +  promoter       SV40 promoter (fragment): SV40 enhancer and early promoter
   3055..3075    +  promoter       tight TRE promoter (fragment): Tet-responsive promoter PTight, consisting of seven tet operator sequences followed by the minimal CMV promoter
   3092..3112    +  promoter       tight TRE promoter (fragment): Tet-responsive promoter PTight, consisting of seven tet operator sequences followed by the minimal CMV promoter
   3129..3149    +  promoter       tight TRE promoter (fragment): Tet-responsive promoter PTight, consisting of seven tet operator sequences followed by the minimal CMV promoter
   3166..3186    +  promoter       tight TRE promoter (fragment): Tet-responsive promoter PTight, consisting of seven tet operator sequences followed by the minimal CMV promoter
   3203..3223    +  promoter       tight TRE promoter (fragment): Tet-responsive promoter PTight, consisting of seven tet operator sequences followed by the minimal CMV promoter
   3240..3260    +  promoter       tight TRE promoter (fragment): Tet-responsive promoter PTight, consisting of seven tet operator sequences followed by the minimal CMV promoter
   3277..3297    +  promoter       tight TRE promoter (fragment): Tet-responsive promoter PTight, consisting of seven tet operator sequences followed by the minimal CMV promoter
   3314..3334    +  promoter       tight TRE promoter (fragment): Tet-responsive promoter PTight, consisting of seven tet operator sequences followed by the minimal CMV promoter
   3340..3957    +  CDS            Rep52 (fragment): REP52_AAV2S - Experimental evidence at protein level: Swiss-Prot protein existence level 1. Plays a critical role during packaging of viral DNA into empty capsids, where they are thought to be part of the packaging motor complex. The single stranded genomic DNA is packaged in a 3' to 5' direction and requires the association between viral DNA and Rep40. Regulates host PKA activity by interacting with host PRKX as a mechanism to interfere with helper virus propagation and to promote its own replication. From Adeno-associated virus 2 (isolate Srivastava/1982) (AAV-2).
   3977..6205    +  CDS            VP1: CAPSD_AAV2S - Experimental evidence at protein level: Swiss-Prot protein existence level 1. Capsid protein self-assembles to form an icosahedral capsid with a T=1 symmetry, about 22 nm in diameter, and consisting of 60 copies of three size variants of the capsid protein VP1, VP2 and VP3 which differ in their N-terminus. The capsid encapsulates the genomic ssDNA. Binds to host cell heparan sulfate and uses host ITGA5-ITGB1 as coreceptor on the cell surface to provide virion attachment to target cell. This attachment induces virion internalization predominantly through clathrin-dependent endocyt
   6472..6500    -  misc_feature   MCS (fragment): pBluescript multiple cloning site
   6513..6531    -  promoter       T3 promoter: promoter for bacteriophage T3 RNA polymerase
   6576..6592    -  protein_bind   lac operator: The lac repressor binds to the lac operator to inhibit transcription in E. coli. This inhibition can be relieved by adding lactose or isopropyl-β-D-thiogalactopyranoside (IPTG). lac repressor encoded by lacI
   6600..6630    -  promoter       lac promoter: promoter for the E. coli lac operon
   6645..6666    -  protein_bind   CAP binding site: CAP binding activates transcription in the presence of cAMP. E. coli catabolite activator protein
   6679..6771    -  CDS            lacI (fragment): lac repressor; lacI; The lac repressor binds to the lac operator to inhibit transcription in E. coli. This inhibition can be relieved by adding lactose or isopropyl-β-D-thiogalactopyranoside (IPTG).
   6954..7542    -  rep_origin     ori: high-copy-number ColE1/pMB1/pBR322/pUC origin of replication
   7716..8525    -  CDS            KanR: aminoglycoside phosphotransferase; aph(3')-Ia; confers resistance to kanamycin in bacteria or G418 (Geneticin®) in eukaryotes
   8526..8630    -  promoter       AmpR promoter: bla
   8683..9111    -  rep_origin     f1 ori (sequence partly withheld): f1 bacteriophage origin of replication; arrow indicates direction of (+) strand synthesis
   9116..9271    -  CDS            lacZα (fragment): LacZα fragment of β-galactosidase; lacZ fragment
   9279..9297    +  promoter       T7 promoter: promoter for bacteriophage T7 RNA polymerase
   9306..9325    -  misc_feature   MCS (fragment): pBluescript multiple cloning site
>Addgene plasmid #203532 | iCAP-BI-28-KanR | addgene full sequence | sequence record 402544 | Addgene NGS Result
GTCGACGGTATCGGGGGAGCTCGCAGGGTCTCCATTTTGAAGCGGGAGGTTTGAACGCGCAGCCGCCATG
CCGGGGTTTTACGAGATTGTGATTAAGGTCCCCAGCGACCTTGACGAGCATCTGCCCGGCATTTCTGACA
GCTTTGTGAACTGGGTGGCCGAGAAGGAATGGGAGTTGCCGCCAGATTCTGACATGGATCTGAATCTGAT
TGAGCAGGCACCCCTGACCGTGGCCGAGAAGCTGCAGCGCGACTTTCTGACGGAATGGCGCCGTGTGAGT
AAGGCCCCGGAGGCTCTTTTCTTTGTGCAATTTGAGAAGGGAGAGAGCTACTTCCACATGCACGTGCTCG
TGGAAACCACCGGGGTGAAATCCATGGTTTTGGGACGTTTCCTGAGTCAGATTCGCGAAAAACTGATTCA
GAGAATTTACCGCGGGATCGAGCCGACTTTGCCAAACTGGTTCGCGGTCACAAAGACCAGAAATGGCGCC
GGAGGCGGGAACAAGGTGGTGGATGAGTGCTACATCCCCAATTACTTGCTCCCCAAAACCCAGCCTGAGC
TCCAGTGGGCGTGGACTAATATGGAACAGTATTTAAGCGCCTGTTTGAATCTCACGGAGCGTAAACGGTT
GGTGGCGCAGCATCTGACGCACGTGTCGCAGACGCAGGAGCAGAACAAAGAGAATCAGAATCCCAATTCT
GATGCGCCGGTGATCAGATCAAAAACTTCAGCCAGGTACATGGAGCTGGTCGGGTGGCTCGTGGACAAGG
GGATTACCTCGGAGAAGCAGTGGATCCAGGAGGACCAGGCCTCATACATCTCCTTCAATGCGGCCTCCAA
CTCGCGGTCCCAAATCAAGGCTGCCTTGGACAATGCGGGAAAGATTATGAGCCTGACTAAAACCGCCCCC
GACTACCTGGTGGGCCAGCAGCCCGTGGAGGACATTTCCAGCAATCGGATTTATAAAATTTTGGAACTAA
ACGGGTACGATCCCCAATATGCGGCTTCCGTCTTTCTGGGATGGGCCACGAAAAAGTTCGGCAAGAGGAA
CACCATCTGGCTGTTTGGGCCTGCAACTACCGGGAAGACCAACATCGCGGAGGCCATAGCCCACACTGTG
CCCTTCTACGGGTGCGTAAACTGGACCAATGAGAACTTTCCCTTCAACGACTGTGTCGACAAGATGGTGA
TCTGGTGGGAGGAGGGGAAGATGACCGCCAAGGTCGTGGAGTCGGCCAAAGCCATTCTCGGAGGAAGCAA
GGTGCGCGTGGACCAGAAATGCAAGTCCTCGGCCCAGATAGACCCGACTCCCGTGATCGTCACCTCCAAC
ACCAACATGTGCGCCGTGATTGACGGGAACTCAACGACCTTCGAACACCAGCAGCCGTTGCAAGACCGGA
TGTTCAAATTTGAACTCACCCGCCGTCTGGATCATGACTTTGGGAAGGTCACCAAGCAGGAAGTCAAAGA
CTTTTTCCGGTGGGCAAAGGATCACGTGGTTGAGGTGGAGCATGAATTCTACGTCAAAAAGGGTGGAGCC
AAGAAAAGACCCGCCCCCAGTGACGCAGATATAAGTGAGCCCAAACGGGTGCGCGAGTCAGTTGCGCAGC
CATCGACGTCAGACGCGGAAGCTTCGATCAACTACGCGGACAGGTACCAAAACAAATGTTCTCGTCACGT
GGGCATGAATCTGATGCTGTTTCCCTGCAGACAATGCGAGAGACTGAATCAGAATTCAAATATCTGCTTC
ACTCACGGTGTCAAAGACTGTTTAGAGTGCTTTCCCGTGTCAGAATCTCAACCCGTTTCTGTCGTCAAAA
AGGCGTATCAGAAACTGTGCTACATTCATCACATCATGGGAAAGGTGCCAGACGCTTGCACTGCTTGCGA
CCTGGTCAATGTGGACTTGGATGACTGTGTTTCTGAACAATAAATGACTTAAACCAGGTATGAGTCGGCT
GGATAAATCTAAAGTCATAAACGGCGCTCTGGAATTACTCAATGAAGTCGGTATCGAAGGCCTGACGACA
AGGAAACTCGCTCAAAAGCTGGGAGTTGAGCAGCCTACCCTGTACTGGCACGTGAAGAACAAGCGGGCCC
TGCTCGATGCCCTGGCCATCGAGATGCTGGACAGGCATCATACCCACTTCTGCCCCCTGGAAGGCGAGTC
ATGGCAAGACTTTCTGCGGAACAACGCCAAGTCATTCCGCTGTGCTCTCCTCTCACATCGCGACGGGGCT
AAAGTGCATCTCGGCACCCGCCCAACAGAGAAACAGTACGAAACCCTGGAAAATCAGCTCGCGTTCCTGT
GTCAGCAAGGCTTCTCCCTGGAGAACGCACTGTACGCTCTGTCCGCCGTGGGCCACTTTACACTGGGCTG
CGTATTGGAGGAACAGGAGCATCAAGTAGCAAAAGAGGAAAGAGAGACACCTACCACCGATTCTATGCCC
CCACTTCTGAGACAAGCAATTGAGCTGTTCGACCGGCAGGGAGCCGAACCTGCCTTCCTTTTCGGCCTGG
AACTAATCATATGTGGCCTGGAGAAACAGCTAAAGTGCGAAAGCGGCGGGCCGGCCGACGCCCTTGACGA
TTTTGACTTAGACATGCTCCCAGCCGATGCCCTTGACGACTTTGACCTTGATATGCTGCCTGCTGACGCT
CTTGACGATTTTGACCTTGACATGCTCCCCGGGTAAATGCATGAATTCGATCTAGAGGGCCCTATTCTAT
AGTGTCACCTAAATGCTAGAGCTCGCTGATCAGCCTCGACTGTGCCTTCTAGTTGCCAGCCATCTGTTGT
TTGCCCCTCCCCCGTGCCTTCCTTGACCCTGGAAGGTGCCACTCCCACTGTCCTTTCCTAATAAAATGAG
GAAATTGCATCGCATTGTCTGAGTAGGTGTCATTCTATTCTGGGGGGTGGGGTGGGGCAGGACAGCAAGG
GGGAGGATTGGGAAGACAATAGCAGGCATGCTGGGGATGCGGTGGGCTCTATGGCTTCTGAGGCGGAAAG
AACCAGCTGGGGCTCGAATCAAGCTATCAAGTGCCACCTGACGTCTCCCTATCAGTGATAGAGAAGTCGA
CACGTCTCGAGCTCCCTATCAGTGATAGAGAAGGTACGTCTAGAACGTCTCCCTATCAGTGATAGAGAAG
TCGACACGTCTCGAGCTCCCTATCAGTGATAGAGAAGGTACGTCTAGAACGTCTCCCTATCAGTGATAGA
GAAGTCGACACGTCTCGAGCTCCCTATCAGTGATAGAGAAGGTACGTCTAGAACGTCTCCCTATCAGTGA
TAGAGAAGTCGACACGTCTCGAGCTCCCTATCAGTGATAGAGAAGGTACCCCCTATATAAGCAGAGAGAT
CTGTTCAAATTTGAACTGACTAAGCGGCTCCCGCCAGATTTTGGCAAGATTACTAAGCAGGAAGTCAAGG
ACTTTTTTGCTTGGGCAAAGGTCAATCAGGTGCCGGTGACTCACGAGTTTAAAGTTCCCAGGGAATTGGC
GGGAACTAAAGGGGCGGAGAAATCTCTAAAACGCCCACTGGGTGACGTCACCAATACTAGCTATAAAAGT
CTGGAGAAGCGGGCCAGGCTCTCATTTGTTCCCGAGACGCCTCGCAGTTCAGACGTGACTGTTGATCCCG
CTCCTCTGCGACCGCTAGCTTCGATCAACTACGCGGACAGGTACCAAAACAAATGTTCTCGTCACGTGGG
CATGAATCTGATGCTGTTTCCCTGCAGACAATGCGAGAGACTGAATCAGAATTCAAATATCTGCTTCACT
CACGGTGTCAAAGACTGTTTAGAGTGCTTTCCCGTGTCAGAATCTCAACCCGTTTCTGTCGTCAAAAAGG
CGTATCAGAAACTGTGCTACATTCATCACATCATGGGAAAGGTGCCAGACGCTTGCACTGCTTGCGACCT
GGTCAATGTGGACTTGGATGACTGTGTTTCTGAACAATAAATGACTTAAACCAGGTATGGCTGCCGATGG
TTATCTTCCAGATTGGCTCGAGGACAACCTTAGTGAAGGAATTCGCGAGTGGTGGGCTTTGAAACCTGGA
GCCCCTCAACCCAAGGCAAATCAACAACATCAAGACAACGCTCGAGGTCTTGTGCTTCCGGGTTACAAAT
ACCTTGGACCCGGCAACGGACTCGACAAGGGGGAGCCGGTCAACGCAGCAGACGCGGCGGCCCTCGAGCA
CGACAAGGCCTACGACCAGCAGCTCAAGGCCGGAGACAACCCGTACCTCAAGTACAACCACGCCGACGCC
GAGTTCCAGGAGCGGCTCAAAGAAGATACGTCTTTTGGGGGCAACCTCGGGCGAGCAGTCTTCCAGGCCA
AAAAGAGGCTTCTTGAACCTCTTGGTCTGGTTGAGGAAGCGGCTAAGACGGCTCCTGGAAAGAAGAGGCC
TGTAGAGCAGTCTCCTCAGGAACCGGACTCCTCCGCGGGTATTGGCAAATCGGGTGCACAGCCCGCTAAA
AAGAGACTCAATTTCGGTCAGACTGGCGACACAGAGTCAGTCCCAGACCCTCAACCAATCGGAGAACCTC
CCGCAGCCCCCTCAGGTGTGGGATCTCTTACAATGGCTTCAGGTGGTGGCGCACCAGTGGCAGACAATAA
CGAAGGTGCCGATGGAGTGGGTAGTTCCTCGGGAAATTGGCATTGCGATTCCCAATGGCTGGGGGACAGA
GTCATCACCACCAGCACCCGAACCTGGGCCCTGCCCACCTACAACAATCACCTCTACAAGCAAATCTCCA
ACAGCACATCTGGAGGATCTTCAAATGACAACGCCTACTTCGGCTACAGCACCCCCTGGGGGTATTTTGA
CTTCAACAGATTCCACTGCCACTTCTCACCACGTGACTGGCAGCGACTCATCAACAACAACTGGGGATTC
CGGCCTAAGCGACTCAACTTCAAGCTCTTCAACATTCAGGTCAAAGAGGTTACGGACAACAATGGAGTCA
AGACCATCGCCAATAACCTTACCAGCACGGTCCAGGTCTTCACGGACTCAGACTATCAGCTCCCGTACGT
GCTCGGGTCGGCTCACGAGGGCTGCCTCCCGCCGTTCCCAGCGGACGTTTTCATGATTCCTCAGTACGGG
TATCTGACGCTTAATGATGGAAGCCAGGCCGTGGGTCGTTCGTCCTTTTACTGCCTGGAATATTTCCCGT
CGCAAATGCTAAGAACGGGTAACAACTTCCAGTTCAGCTACGAGTTTGAGAACGTACCTTTCCATAGCAG
CTACGCTCACAGCCAAAGCCTGGACCGACTAATGAATCCACTCATCGACCAATACTTGTACTATCTCTCT
AGAACTATTAACGGTTCTGGACAGAATCAACAAACGCTAAAATTCAGTGTGGCCGGACCCAGCAACATGG
CTGTCCAGGGAAGAAACTACATACCTGGACCCAGCTACCGACAACAACGTGTCTCAACCACTGTGACTCA
AAACAACAACAGCGAATTTGCTTGGCCTGGAGCTTCTTCTTGGGCTCTCAATGGACGTAATAGCTTGATG
AATCCTGGACCTGCTATGGCCAGCCACAAAGAAGGAGAGGACCGTTTCTTTCCTTTGTCTGGATCTTTAA
TTTTTGGCAAACAAGGAACTGGAAGAGACAACGTGGATGCGGACAAAGTCATGATAACCAACGAAGAAGA
AATTAAAACTACTAACCCGGTAGCAACGGAGTCCTATGGACAAGTGGCCACAAACCACCAGAGTGCCCAA
AAGTCAGTAGGCTCAGTATACGCACAGGCGCAGACCGGTTGGGTTCAAAACCAAGGAATACTTCCGGGTA
TGGTTTGGCAGGACAGAGATGTGTACCTGCAAGGACCCATTTGGGCCAAAATTCCTCACACGGACGGCAA
CTTTCACCCTTCTCCGCTGATGGGAGGGTTTGGAATGAAGCACCCGCCTCCTCAGATCCTCATCAAAAAC
ACACCTGTACCTGCGGATCCTCCAACGGCCTTCAACAAGGACAAGCTGAACTCTTTCATCACCCAGTATT
CTACTGGCCAAGTCAGCGTGGAGATCGAGTGGGAGCTGCAGAAGGAAAACAGCAAGCGCTGGAACCCGGA
GATCCAGTACACTTCCAACTATTACAAGTCTAATAATGTTGAATTTGCTGTTAATACTGAAGGTGTATAT
AGTGAACCCCGCCCCATTGGCACCAGATACCTGACTCGTAATCTGTAATTGCTTGTTAATCAATAAACCG
TTTAATTCGTTTCAGTTGAACTTTGGTCTCTGCGAAGGGCGAATTCGTTTAAACCTGCAGGACTAGAGGT
CCTGTATTAGAGGTCACGTGAGTGTTTTGCGACATTTTGCGACACCATGTGGTCACGCTGGGTATTTAAG
CCCGAGTGAGCACGCAGGGTCTCCATTTTGAAGCGGGAGGTTTGAACGCGCAGCCGCCAAGCCGAATTCT
GCAGATATCCATCACACTGGCGGCCGCTCGACTAGAGCGGCCGCCACCGCGGTGGAGCTCCAGCTTTTGT
TCCCTTTAGTGAGGGTTAATTGCGCGCTTGGCGTAATCATGGTCATAGCTGTTTCCTGTGTGAAATTGTT
ATCCGCTCACAATTCCACACAACATACGAGCCGGAAGCATAAAGTGTAAAGCCTGGGGTGCCTAATGAGT
GAGCTAACTCACATTAATTGCGTTGCGCTCACTGCCCGCTTTCCAGTCGGGAAACCTGTCGTGCCAGCTG
CATTAATGAATCGGCCAACGCGCGGGGAGAGGCGGTTTGCGTATTGGGCGCTCTTCCGCTTCCTCGCTCA
CTGACTCGCTGCGCTCGGTCGTTCGGCTGCGGCGAGCGGTATCAGCTCACTCAAAGGCGGTAATACGGTT
ATCCACAGAATCAGGGGATAACGCAGGAAAGAACATGTGAGCAAAAGGCCAGCAAAAGGCCAGGAACCGT
AAAAAGGCCGCGTTGCTGGCGTTTTTCCATAGGCTCCGCCCCCCTGACGAGCATCACAAAAATCGACGCT
CAAGTCAGAGGTGGCGAAACCCGACAGGACTATAAAGATACCAGGCGTTTCCCCCTGGAAGCTCCCTCGT
GCGCTCTCCTGTTCCGACCCTGCCGCTTACCGGATACCTGTCCGCCTTTCTCCCTTCGGGAAGCGTGGCG
CTTTCTCATAGCTCACGCTGTAGGTATCTCAGTTCGGTGTAGGTCGTTCGCTCCAAGCTGGGCTGTGTGC
ACGAACCCCCCGTTCAGCCCGACCGCTGCGCCTTATCCGGTAACTATCGTCTTGAGTCCAACCCGGTAAG
ACACGACTTATCGCCACTGGCAGCAGCCACTGGTAACAGGATTAGCAGAGCGAGGTATGTAGGCGGTGCT
ACAGAGTTCTTGAAGTGGTGGCCTAACTACGGCTACACTAGAAGAACAGTATTTGGTATCTGCGCTCTGC
TGAAGCCAGTTACCTTCGGAAAAAGAGTTGGTAGCTCTTGATCCGGCAAACAAACCACCGCTGGTAGCGG
TGGTTTTTTTGTTTGCAAGCAGCAGATTACGCGCAGAAAAAAAGGATCTCAAGAAGATCCTTTGATCTTT
TCTACGGGGTCTGACGCTCAGTGGAACGAAAACTCACGTTAAGGGATTTTGGTCATGAGATTATCAAAAA
GGATCTTCACCTAGATCCTTTTAAATTAAAAATGAAGTTTTAAATCAATCTAAAGTATATATGAGTAAAC
TTGGTCTGACAGTTATTAGAAAAACTCATCGAGCATCAAATGAAACTGCAATTTATTCATATCAGGATTA
TCAATACCATATTTTTGAAAAAGCCGTTTCTGTAATGAAGGAGAAAACTCACCGAGGCAGTTCCATAGGA
TGGCAAGATCCTGGTATCGGTCTGCGATTCCGACTCGTCCAACATCAATACAACCTATTAATTTCCCCTC
GTCAAAAATAAGGTTATCAAGTGAGAAATCACCATGAGTGACGACTGAATCCGGTGAGAATGGCAAAAGT
TTATGCATTTCTTTCCAGACTTGTTCAACAGGCCAGCCATTACGCTCGTCATCAAAATCACTCGCATCAA
CCAAACCGTTATTCATTCGTGATTGCGCCTGAGCGAGACGAAATACGCGATCGCTGTTAAAAGGACAATT
ACAAACAGGAATCGAATGCAACCGGCGCAGGAACACTGCCAGCGCATCAACAATATTTTCACCTGAATCA
GGATATTCTTCTAATACCTGGAATGCTGTTTTTCCGGGGATCGCAGTGGTGAGTAACCATGCATCATCAG
GAGTACGGATAAAATGCTTGATGGTCGGAAGAGGCATAAATTCCGTCAGCCAGTTTAGTCTGACCATCTC
ATCTGTAACATCATTGGCAACGCTACCTTTGCCATGTTTCAGAAACAACTCTGGCGCATCGGGCTTCCCA
TACAAGCGATAGATTGTCGCACCTGATTGCCCGACATTATCGCGAGCCCATTTATACCCATATAAATCAG
CATCCATGTTGGAATTTAATCGCGGCCTCGACGTTTCCCGTTGAATATGGCTCATACTCTTCCTTTTTCA
ATATTATTGAAGCATTTATCAGGGTTATTGTCTCATGAGCGGATACATATTTGAATGTATTTAGAAAAAT
AAACAAATAGGGGTTCCGCGCACATTTCCCCGAAAAGTGCCACCTAAATTGTAAGCGTTAATATTTTGTT
AAAATTCGCGTTAAATTTTTGTTAAATCAGCTCATTTTTTAACCAATAGGCCGAAATCGGCAAAATCCCT
TATAAATCAAAAGAATAGACCGAGATAGGGT
[37 nt withheld, positions 8782-8818]
AAAGAACGTGGACTCCAACGTCAAAGG
[49 nt withheld, positions 8846-8894]
T
[91 nt withheld, positions 8896-8986]
G
[124 nt withheld, positions 8988-9111]
CCCATTCGCCATTCAGGCTGCGCAACTGTTGGGAAGGGCGATCGGTGCGGGCCTCTTCGCTATTACGCCA
GCTGGCGAAAGGGGGATGTGCTGCAAGGCGATTAAGTTGGGTAACGCCAGGGTTTTCCCAGTCACGACGT
TGTAAAACGACGGCCAGTGAGCGCGCGTAATACGACTCACTATAGGGCGAATTGGGTACCGGGCCCCCCC
TCGATCGAG
